>Addgene plasmid #249173 | pEGFP-N1/Halo-CAAX | addgene full sequence | sequence record 496360 | Addgene NGS Result
TAGTTATTAATAGTAATCAATTACGGGGTCATTAGTTCATAGCCCATATATGGAGTTCCGCGTTACATAA
CTTACGGTAAATGGCCCGCCTGGCTGACCGCCCAACGACCCCCGCCCATTGACGTCAATAATGACGTATG
TTCCCATAGTAACGCCAATAGGGACTTTCCATTGACGTCAATGGGTGGAGTATTTACGGTAAACTGCCCA
CTTGGCAGTACATCAAGTGTATCATATGCCAAGTACGCCCCCTATTGACGTCAATGACGGTAAATGGCCC
GCCTGGCATTATGCCCAGTACATGACCTTATGGGACTTTCCTACTTGGCAGTACATCTACGTATTAGTCA
TCGCTATTACCATGGTGATGCGGTTTTGGCAGTACATCAATGGGCGTGGATAGCGGTTTGACTCACGGGG
ATTTCCAAGTCTCCACCCCATTGACGTCAATGGGAGTTTGTTTTGGCACCAAAATCAACGGGACTTTCCA
AAATGTCGTAACAACTCCGCCCCATTGACGCAAATGGGCGGTAGGCGTGTACGGTGGGAGGTCTATATAA
GCAGAGCTGGTTTAGTGAACCGTCAGATCCGCTAGCGCCACCATGGTGGAAATCGGTACTGGCTTTCCAT
TCGACCCCCATTATGTGGAAGTCCTGGGCGAGCGCATGCACTACGTCGATGTTGGTCCGCGCGATGGCAC
CCCTGTGCTGTTCCTGCACGGTAACCCGACCTCCTCCTACGTGTGGCGCAACATCATCCCGCATGTTGCA
CCGACCCATCGCTGCATTGCTCCAGACCTGATCGGTATGGGCAAATCCGACAAACCAGACCTGGGTTATT
TCTTCGACGACCACGTCCGCTTCATGGATGCCTTCATCGAAGCCCTGGGTCTGGAAGAGGTCGTCCTGGT
CATTCACGACTGGGGCTCCGCTCTGGGTTTCCACTGGGCCAAGCGCAATCCAGAGCGCGTCAAAGGTATT
GCATTTATGGAGTTCATCCGCCCTATCCCGACCTGGGACGAATGGCCAGAATTTGCCCGCGAGACCTTCC
AGGCCTTCCGCACCACCGACGTCGGCCGCAAGCTGATCATCGATCAGAACGTTTTTATCGAGGGTACGCT
GCCGATGGGTGTCGTCCGCCCGCTGACTGAAGTCGAGATGGACCATTACCGCGAGCCGTTCCTGAATCCT
GTTGACCGCGAGCCACTGTGGCGCTTCCCAAACGAGCTGCCAATCGCCGGTGAGCCAGCGAACATCGTCG
CGCTGGTCGAAGAATACATGGACTGGCTGCACCAGTCCCCTGTCCCGAAGCTGCTGTTCTGGGGCACCCC
AGGCGTTCTGATCCCACCGGCCGAAGCCGCTCGCCTGGCCAAAAGCCTGCCTAACTGCAAGGCTGTGGAC
ATCGGCCCGGGTCTGAATCTGCTGCAAGAAGACAACCCGGACCTGATCGGCAGCGAGATCGCGCGCTGGC
TGTCTACTCTGGAGATTTCCGGTGGATCCTCAGGCTGCATGAGCTGCAAGTGTGTGCTCTCCTGAGCGGC
CGCGACTCTAGATCATAATCAGCCATACCACATTTGTAGAGGTTTTACTTGCTTTAAAAAACCTCCCACA
CCTCCCCCTGAACCTGAAACATAAAATGAATGCAATTGTTGTTGTTAACTTGTTTATTGCAGCTTATAAT
GGTTACAAATAAAGCAATAGCATCACAAATTTCACAAATAAAGCATTTTTTTCACTGCATTCTAGTTGTG
GTTTGTCCAAACTCATCAATGTATCTTAAGGCGTAAATTGTAAGCGTTAATATTTTGTTAAAATTCGCGT
TAAATTTTTGTTAAATCAGCTCATTTTTTAACCAATAGGCCGAAATCGGCAAAATCCCTTATAAATCAAA
AGAATAGACCGAGATAGGGT
[37 nt withheld, positions 1911-1947]
AAAGAACGTGGACTCCAACGTCAAAGG
[49 nt withheld, positions 1975-2023]
T
[91 nt withheld, positions 2025-2115]
G
[124 nt withheld, positions 2117-2240]
CAGGTGGCACTTTTCGGGGAAATGTGCGCGGAACCCCTATTTGTTTATTTTTCTAAATACATTCAAATAT
GTATCCGCTCATGAGACAATAACCCTGATAAATGCTTCAATAATATTGAAAAAGGAAGAGTCCTGAGGCG
GAAAGAACCAGCTGTGGAATGTGTGTCAGTTAGGGTGTGGAAAGTCCCCAGGCTCCCCAGCAGGCAGAAG
TATGCAAAGCATGCATCTCAATTAGTCAGCAACCAGGTGTGGAAAGTCCCCAGGCTCCCCAGCAGGCAGA
AGTATGCAAAGCATGCATCTCAATTAGTCAGCAACCATAGTCCCGCCCCTAACTCCGCCCATCCCGCCCC
TAACTCCGCCCAGTTCCGCCCATTCTCCGCCCCATGGCTGACTAATTTTTTTTATTTATGCAGAGGCCGA
GGCCGCCTCGGCCTCTGAGCTATTCCAGAAGTAGTGAGGAGGCTTTTTTGGAGGCCTAGGCTTTTGCAAA
GATCGATCAAGAGACAGGATGAGGATCGTTTCGCATGATTGAACAAGATGGATTGCACGCAGGTTCTCCG
GCCGCTTGGGTGGAGAGGCTATTCGGCTATGACTGGGCACAACAGACAATCGGCTGCTCTGATGCCGCCG
TGTTCCGGCTGTCAGCGCAGGGGCGCCCGGTTCTTTTTGTCAAGACCGACCTGTCCGGTGCCCTGAATGA
ACTGCAAGACGAGGCAGCGCGGCTATCGTGGCTGGCCACGACGGGCGTTCCTTGCGCAGCTGTGCTCGAC
GTTGTCACTGAAGCGGGAAGGGACTGGCTGCTATTGGGCGAAGTGCCGGGGCAGGATCTCCTGTCATCTC
ACCTTGCTCCTGCCGAGAAAGTATCCATCATGGCTGATGCAATGCGGCGGCTGCATACGCTTGATCCGGC
TACCTGCCCATTCGACCACCAAGCGAAACATCGCATCGAGCGAGCACGTACTCGGATGGAAGCCGGTCTT
GTCGATCAGGATGATCTGGACGAAGAGCATCAGGGGCTCGCGCCAGCCGAACTGTTCGCCAGGCTCAAGG
CGAGCATGCCCGACGGCGAGGATCTCGTCGTGACCCATGGCGATGCCTGCTTGCCGAATATCATGGTGGA
AAATGGCCGCTTTTCTGGATTCATCGACTGTGGCCGGCTGGGTGTGGCGGACCGCTATCAGGACATAGCG
TTGGCTACCCGTGATATTGCTGAAGAGCTTGGCGGCGAATGGGCTGACCGCTTCCTCGTGCTTTACGGTA
TCGCCGCTCCCGATTCGCAGCGCATCGCCTTCTATCGCCTTCTTGACGAGTTCTTCTGAGCGGGACTCTG
GGGTTCGAAATGACCGACCAAGCGACGCCCAACCTGCCATCACGAGATTTCGATTCCACCGCCGCCTTCT
ATGAAAGGTTGGGCTTCGGAATCGTTTTCCGGGACGCCGGCTGGATGATCCTCCAGCGCGGGGATCTCAT
GCTGGAGTTCTTCGCCCACCCTAGGGGGAGGCTAACTGAAACACGGAAGGAGACAATACCGGAAGGAACC
CGCGCTATGACGGCAATAAAAAGACAGAATAAAACGCACGGTGTTGGGTCGTTTGTTCATAAACGCGGGG
TTCGGTCCCAGGGCTGGCACTCTGTCGATACCCCACCGAGACCCCATTGGGGCCAATACGCCCGCGTTTC
TTCCTTTTCCCCACCCCACCCCCCAAGTTCGGGTGAAGGCCCAGGGCTCGCAGCCAACGTCGGGGCGGCA
GGCCCTGCCATAGCCTCAGGTTACTCATATATACTTTAGATTGATTTAAAACTTCATTTTTAATTTAAAA
GGATCTAGGTGAAGATCCTTTTTGATAATCTCATGACCAAAATCCCTTAACGTGAGTTTTCGTTCCACTG
AGCGTCAGACCCCGTAGAAAAGATCAAAGGATCTTCTTGAGATCCTTTTTTTCTGCGCGTAATCTGCTGC
TTGCAAACAAAAAAACCACCGCTACCAGCGGTGGTTTGTTTGCCGGATCAAGAGCTACCAACTCTTTTTC
CGAAGGTAACTGGCTTCAGCAGAGCGCAGATACCAAATACTGTTCTTCTAGTGTAGCCGTAGTTAGGCCA
CCACTTCAAGAACTCTGTAGCACCGCCTACATACCTCGCTCTGCTAATCCTGTTACCAGTGGCTGCTGCC
AGTGGCGATAAGTCGTGTCTTACCGGGTTGGACTCAAGACGATAGTTACCGGATAAGGCGCAGCGGTCGG
GCTGAACGGGGGGTTCGTGCACACAGCCCAGCTTGGAGCGAACGACCTACACCGAACTGAGATACCTACA
GCGTGAGCTATGAGAAAGCGCCACGCTTCCCGAAGGGAGAAAGGCGGACAGGTATCCGGTAAGCGGCAGG
GTCGGAACAGGAGAGCGCACGAGGGAGCTTCCAGGGGGAAACGCCTGGTATCTTTATAGTCCTGTCGGGT
TTCGCCACCTCTGACTTGAGCGTCGATTTTTGTGATGCTCGTCAGGGGGGCGGAGCCTATGGAAAAACGC
CAGCAACGCGGCCTTTTTACGGTTCCTGGCCTTTTGCTGGCCTTTTGCTCACATGTTCTTTCCTGCGTTA
TCCCCTGATTCTGTGGATAACCGTATTACCGCCATGCAT
Features (pLannotate 1.2.2; 14 found; start..end, strand, type, name):
     61..364     +  enhancer       CMV enhancer: human cytomegalovirus immediate early enhancer
    365..568     +  promoter       CMV promoter: human cytomegalovirus (CMV) immediate early promoter
    609..1492    +  CDS            HaloTag® (fragment): modified bacterial dehalogenase that forms covalent bonds with chloroalkane derivatives
   1503..1535    +  CDS            H-Ras (fragment): human small GTPase proto-oncoprotein
   1551..1634    +  CDS            large T antigen (fragment): large T antigen from SV40 (simian virus 40)
   1657..1778    +  polyA_signal   SV40 poly(A) signal: SV40 polyadenylation signal
   1812..2240    -  rep_origin     f1 ori (sequence partly withheld): f1 bacteriophage origin of replication; arrow indicates direction of (+) strand synthesis
   2267..2371    +  promoter       AmpR promoter: bla
   2373..2730    +  promoter       SV40 promoter: SV40 enhancer and early promoter
   2765..3559    +  CDS            NeoR/KanR: aminoglycoside phosphotransferase from Tn5; aph(3')-II (or nptII); confers resistance to neomycin, kanamycin, and G418 (Geneticin®)
   3580..3732    +  CDS            ble (fragment): BLE_KLEPN - Experimental evidence at protein level: Swiss-Prot protein existence level 1. Binding protein with a strong affinity to the bleomycin family of antibiotics. Binds to CL990; an antimitotic-antibiotic compound. From Klebsiella pneumoniae.
   3791..3838    +  polyA_signal   HSV TK poly(A) signal: herpes simplex virus thymidine kinase polyadenylation signal (Cole and Stacy, 1985)
   3929..3945    -  polyA_signal   bGH poly(A) signal (fragment): bovine growth hormone polyadenylation signal
   4167..4755    +  rep_origin     ori: high-copy-number ColE1/pMB1/pBR322/pUC origin of replication
