[The description below was written by a language model from this plasmid's Addgene catalogue record and pLannotate feature annotations shown in this document.]
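Description:
pEGFP-N1/Halo-CAAX is a 4,869 bp mammalian expression plasmid built on the Clontech pEGFP-N1 backbone, in which the EGFP coding sequence has been replaced by HaloTag. It is propagated in E. coli at high copy number from a ColE1/pUC-type origin and also carries an f1 phage origin. A single NeoR/KanR (Tn5 aminoglycoside phosphotransferase) gene serves both hosts. A bacterial bla-type promoter drives it for kanamycin selection, and the adjacent SV40 enhancer/early promoter drives it in mammalian cells for G418 selection, with an HSV TK polyadenylation signal downstream. The short fragments annotated as ble, bGH poly(A) and SV40 large T antigen are partial matches, probably residual backbone sequence or homology hits rather than functional parts.

The expression cassette uses the human CMV immediate-early enhancer and promoter to drive an open reading frame encoding HaloTag fused at its C-terminus to a very short piece of human H-Ras. This piece comprises only the final ten amino acids, ending in the CVLS CAAX motif, and the cassette is terminated by the SV40 poly(A) signal. HaloTag is a modified bacterial dehalogenase that bonds covalently to chloroalkane ligands, so the protein can be labelled in cells with a fluorescent dye of choice. The CAAX box is a lipid-modification signal, and the H-Ras C-terminal tail anchors the fusion to the inner leaflet of the plasma membrane without including the GTPase domain. The construct therefore acts as a ligand-labelled plasma membrane marker for imaging transfected mammalian cells. It was deposited alongside a study on optogenetic control of talin-based mechanotransduction.
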