Addgene plasmid #249173: pEGFP-N1/Halo-CAAX
Purpose: Mammalian expression vector of CAAX motif (plasma membrane marker) fused with Halo-tag
Depositing lab: Pakorn Kanchanawong. Depositing organization: National University of Singapore. Publication: Optogenetic control of mechanotransduction based on light-induced homodimerization of talin. Nishimura R, Barnett SFH, Jain K, Huang Z, Goult BT, Kanchanawong P. J Cell Sci. 2025 Nov 24:jcs.264110. doi: 10.1242/jcs.264110. PubMed 41277405.
Backbone
  Vector backbone: pEGFP-N1
  Backbone manufacturer: Clontech
  Backbone size w/o insert (bp): 3985
  Total vector size (bp): 4869
  Modifications to backbone: EGFP was replaced with Halo-tag.
  Vector type: Mammalian Expression
  Selectable markers: Neomycin (select with G418)
Growth in bacteria
  Bacterial resistance: Kanamycin, 50 μg/mL
  Growth temperature: 37°C
  Growth strain: DH5alpha
  Copy number: High Copy
Gene/Insert
  Gene/Insert name: CAAX (alt name: H-Ras)
  Species: H. sapiens (human)
  Insert size (bp): 884
  Mutation: Only 10 amino acids ending with CVLS (CAAX motif)
  Entrez Gene: HRAS (a.k.a. C-BAS/HAS, C-H-RAS, C-HA-RAS1, CTLO, H-RASIDX, HAMSV, HRAS1, RASH1, p21ras)
  Promoter: CMV
  Tag / fusion protein: Halo (N terminal on insert)
  Cloning method: Ligation Independent Cloning
  Sequencing primers: 5′ CMV-F; 3′ SV40pA-R
Terms and licenses: Academic/Nonprofit Terms; Industry Terms: Not Available to Industry
Depositor comments: Please visit https://doi.org/10.1101/2025.04.17.649301 for bioRxiv preprint.
How to cite: pEGFP-N1/Halo-CAAX was a gift from Pakorn Kanchanawong (Addgene plasmid # 249173 ; http://n2t.net/addgene:249173 ; RRID:Addgene_249173)
